Addgene plasmid #166404: pBS L30 Flag-Apex2-Rab5C
Purpose: Rab5C fused to APEX2 and a Flag tag in N-ter under control of a weak L30 promoter.
Depositing lab: Raphael Gaudin. Depositing organization: CNRS, Delegation Occitanie Est. Publication: Monitoring the dynamics of exosomes through the tracking of Rab7 partners. Bare Y, Delalande F, Hirschler A, Cazevieille C, Lucansky V, Carapito C, Gaudin R, Deffieu MS. bioRxiv 2025.10.07.680694 10.1101/2025.10.07.680694.
Backbone
  Vector backbone: pBS
  Modifications to backbone: Modified for mammalian expression using the promoter of the mouse ribosomal protein L30 gene ("weak promoter") and a HSV TK polyA tail
  Vector type: Mammalian Expression
Growth in bacteria
  Bacterial resistance: Ampicillin, 100 μg/mL
  Growth temperature: 37°C
  Growth strain: DH5alpha
  Copy number: Unknown
Gene/Insert
  Gene/Insert name: Rab5C (alt name: Rab5C)
  Species: H. sapiens (human)
  GenBank ID: NC_000017.11
  Promoter: L30 weak promoter
  Tag / fusion protein: Flag (N terminal on insert); APEX2 (N terminal on backbone)
  Entrez Gene: RAB5C (a.k.a. L1880, RAB5CL, RAB5L, RABL)
  Cloning method: Gateway Cloning
  Sequencing primers: 5′ M13pUC-fwd; 3′ T3
Terms and licenses: Academic/Nonprofit Terms; Industry Terms: Not Available to Industry
Depositor comments: Please visit https://doi.org/10.1101/2025.10.07.680694 for bioRxiv preprint.
How to cite: pBS L30 Flag-Apex2-Rab5C was a gift from Raphael Gaudin (Addgene plasmid # 166404 ; http://n2t.net/addgene:166404 ; RRID:Addgene_166404)
