[The description below was written by a language model from this plasmid's Addgene catalogue record and pLannotate feature annotations shown in this document.]
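Description:
pBS L30 Flag-Apex2-Rab5C is a 5.4 kb mammalian expression plasmid built on a pBluescript-type (pBS) backbone that was adapted for expression in mammalian cells by adding the promoter of the mouse ribosomal protein L30 gene and a herpes simplex virus thymidine kinase polyadenylation signal. It is propagated in E. coli through a high-copy ColE1/pUC-type origin and selected with ampicillin via the β-lactamase gene. An f1 phage origin, flanking T7 and T3 promoters, and remnants of the lacZα/lac promoter region are carried over from the parental cloning vector. No mammalian selection marker is annotated, which points to use by transient transfection.

The payload is a single open reading frame encoding human Rab5C, a small GTPase involved in vesicular and endosomal traffic, fused at its N-terminus to a Flag epitope followed by APEX2. APEX2 is an engineered soybean ascorbate peroxidase used for proximity biotinylation proteomics and as a contrast-generating tag for electron microscopy. The Rab5C coding sequence is flanked by attB1 and attB2 sites, reflecting its insertion by Gateway recombination downstream of the Flag-APEX2 module already present in the vector. The L30 promoter itself is not picked up in the automated feature table, but it presumably lies in the unannotated stretch upstream of the Flag tag. According to the record it is deliberately weak, keeping the fusion at low levels and so limiting overexpression artefacts in Rab localisation and membrane trafficking. The associated work concerns tracking exosome dynamics through Rab7 partners, which suggests this construct serves to label or map the protein neighbourhood of Rab5C-positive compartments, although its exact role in that study is not stated.
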