Features (pLannotate 1.2.2; 21 found; start..end, strand, type, name):
      2..37      +  CDS            rop (fragment): Rop protein, which maintains plasmids at low copy number; rop
    139..238     +  misc_feature   bom (fragment): basis of mobility region from pBR322
    239..667     +  rep_origin     f1 ori (sequence partly withheld): f1 bacteriophage origin of replication; arrow indicates direction of (+) strand synthesis
    698..855     -  CDS            lacZα (fragment): LacZα fragment of β-galactosidase; lacZ fragment
    858..876     +  promoter       T7 promoter: promoter for bacteriophage T7 RNA polymerase
    879..904     +  misc_feature   MCS (fragment): pUC18/19 multiple cloning site
   1301..1324    +  CDS            3xFLAG (fragment): three tandem FLAG® epitope tags
   1321..2068    +  CDS            APEX2 (fragment): soybean ascorbate peroxidase, engineered to serve as a monomeric tag for electron microscopy and live-cell proteomics (Lam et al., 2015) more active than the original APEX due to the A134P mutation
   2103..2123    +  protein_bind   attB1: mutant version of attB; core recombination site for the Gateway® BP reaction BP Clonase™
   2129..2776    +  CDS            RAB5C: RAB5C_HUMAN - Also known as RABL. Experimental evidence at protein level: Swiss-Prot protein existence level 1. Protein transport. Probably involved in vesicular traffic. From Homo sapiens (Human).
   2781..2805    -  protein_bind   attB2: mutant version of attB; recombination site for the Gateway® BP reaction BP Clonase™
   2893..2941    +  polyA_signal   HSV TK poly(A) signal: herpes simplex virus thymidine kinase polyadenylation signal (Cole and Stacy, 1985)
   3032..3048    -  polyA_signal   bGH poly(A) signal (fragment): bovine growth hormone polyadenylation signal
   3157..3175    -  promoter       T3 promoter: promoter for bacteriophage T3 RNA polymerase
   3220..3236    -  protein_bind   lac operator: The lac repressor binds to the lac operator to inhibit transcription in E. coli. This inhibition can be relieved by adding lactose or isopropyl-β-D-thiogalactopyranoside (IPTG). lac repressor encoded by lacI
   3244..3274    -  promoter       lac promoter: promoter for the E. coli lac operon
   3289..3310    -  protein_bind   CAP binding site: CAP binding activates transcription in the presence of cAMP. E. coli catabolite activator protein
   3323..3415    -  CDS            lacI (fragment): lac repressor; lacI; The lac repressor binds to the lac operator to inhibit transcription in E. coli. This inhibition can be relieved by adding lactose or isopropyl-β-D-thiogalactopyranoside (IPTG).
   3598..4186    -  rep_origin     ori: high-copy-number ColE1/pMB1/pBR322/pUC origin of replication
   4357..5217    -  CDS            AmpR: β-lactamase; bla; confers resistance to ampicillin, carbenicillin, and related antibiotics
   5218..5322    -  promoter       AmpR promoter: bla
>Addgene plasmid #166404 | pBS L30 Flag-Apex2-Rab5C | addgene full sequence | sequence record 333534 | Addgene NGS Result
TCTCGCGCGTTTCGGTGATGACGGTGAAAACCTCTGACACATGCAGCTCCCGGAGACGGTCACAGCTTGT
CTGTAAGCGGATGCCGGGAGCAGACAAGCCCGTCAGGGCGCGTCAGCGGGTGTTGGCGGGTGTCGGGGCT
GGCTTAACTATGCGGCATCAGAGCAGATTGTACTGAGAGTGCACCATATGCGGTGTGAAATACCGCACAG
ATGCGTAAGGAGAAAATACCGCATCAGG
[124 nt withheld, positions 239-362]
C
[91 nt withheld, positions 364-454]
A
[49 nt withheld, positions 456-504]
CCTTTGACGTTGGAGTCCACGTTCTTT
[37 nt withheld, positions 532-568]
ACCCTATCTCGGTCTATTCTTTTGATTTATAAGGGATTTTGCCGATTTCGGCCTATTGGTTAAAAAATGA
GCTGATTTAACAAAAATTTAACGCGAATTTTAACAAAATATTAACGCTTACAATTTCCATTCGCCATTCA
GGCTGCGCAACTGTTGGGAAGGGCGATCGGTGCGGGCCTCTTCGCTATTACGCCAGCTGGCGAAAGGGGG
ATGTGCTGCAAGGCGATTAAGTTGGGTAACGCCAGGGTTTTCCCAGTCACGACGTTGTAAAACGACGGCC
AGTGAATTGTAATACGACTCACTATAGGGCGAATTCGAGCTCGGTACCCGGGGATCGCAGAACAAACGCC
CAGAACCGAAGGCCGGAGCCCAGACGCCGCAGCAGCCCAGCCTGCGTTGTAACCCGGTCCCCATAGCAAC
CAACTACCGCAGACTACTCTCGCAAGCGCTGTTCTGCTTGTGACCCGGACCGGCTTCTCTTCCGCTTCCG
GTCCCACAATCCTCTGTCGGCCTAGAAGAGCTTTGCATTGTGGGAGCTCCTTCCTTTCTCGCTCCCCGGC
CATCTTGGCGGCTGGTGTTGGTGAGTGAGCTCTGCGGGGTAAACGATTAGGCGGCTCGGGGAGCTCCGCT
AGCTGGTGTTTGACGCTCTGGATTATAATCCTCTCTTCTGTCCTCTGTGTATGCTAGGTTGGGGGTTGTC
CCGCACCTACTAGAGGATCCGCCACCATGGACTACAAGGATGACGACGATAAGGGAAAGTCTTACCCAAC
TGTGAGTGCTGATTACCAGGACGCCGTTGAGAAGGCGAAGAAGAAGCTCAGAGGCTTCATCGCTGAGAAG
AGATGCGCTCCTCTAATGCTCCGTTTGGCATTCCACTCTGCTGGAACCTTTGACAAGGGCACGAAGACCG
GTGGACCCTTCGGAACCATCAAGCACCCTGCCGAACTGGCTCACAGCGCTAACAACGGTCTTGACATCGC
TGTTAGGCTTTTGGAGCCACTCAAGGCGGAGTTCCCTATTTTGAGCTACGCCGATTTCTACCAGTTGGCT
GGCGTTGTTGCCGTTGAGGTCACGGGTGGACCTAAGGTTCCATTCCACCCTGGAAGAGAGGACAAGCCTG
AGCCACCACCAGAGGGTCGCTTGCCCGATCCCACTAAGGGTTCTGACCATTTGAGAGATGTGTTTGGCAA
AGCTATGGGGCTTACTGACCAAGATATCGTTGCTCTATCTGGGGGTCACACTATTGGAGCTGCACACAAG
GAGCGTTCTGGATTTGAGGGTCCCTGGACCTCTAATCCTCTTATTTTCGACAACTCATACTTCACGGAGT
TGTTGAGTGGTGAGAAGGAAGGTCTCCTTCAGCTACCTTCTGACAAGGCTCTTTTGTCTGACCCTGTATT
CCGCCCTCTCGTTGATAAATATGCAGCGGACGAAGATGCCTTCTTTGCTGATTACGCTGAGGCTCACCAA
AAGCTTTCCGAGCTTGGGTTTGCTGATGCCGGTGGTTCCGGTGGATCTGGAGGTTCTTACATCACAAGTT
TGTACAAAAAAGCAGGCACCATGGCGGGTCGGGGAGGCGCAGCACGACCCAATGGACCAGCTGCTGGGAA
CAAGATCTGTCAATTTAAGCTGGTTCTGCTGGGGGAGTCTGCGGTAGGCAAATCCAGCCTCGTCCTCCGC
TTTGTCAAGGGACAGTTTCACGAGTACCAGGAGAGCACAATTGGAGCGGCCTTCCTCACACAGACTGTCT
GCCTGGATGACACAACAGTCAAGTTTGAGATCTGGGACACAGCTGGACAGGAGCGGTATCACAGCCTGGC
CCCCATGTACTATCGGGGGGCCCAGGCTGCCATCGTGGTCTATGACATCACCAACACAGATACATTTGCA
CGGGCCAAGAACTGGGTGAAGGAGCTACAGAGGCAGGCCAGCCCCAACATCGTCATTGCACTCGCGGGTA
ACAAGGCAGACCTGGCCAGCAAGAGAGCCGTGGAATTCCAGGAAGCACAAGCCTATGCAGACGACAACAG
TTTGCTGTTCATGGAGACATCAGCAAAGACTGCAATGAACGTGAACGAAATCTTCATGGCAATAGCTAAG
AAGCTTCCCAAGAACGAGCCCCAGAATGCAACTGGTGCTCCAGGCCGAAACCGAGGTGTGGACCTCCAGG
AGAACAACCCAGCCAGCCGGAGCCAGTGCTGCAGCAACTAGAACCCAGCTTTCTTGTACAAAGTGGTGAT
GTAGTAGGTCGACCTGCAGGGGGAGATGGGGGAGGCTAACTGAAACACGGAAGGAGACAATACCGGAAGG
AACCCGCGCTATGACGGCAATAAAAAGACAGAATAAAACGCACGGGTGTTGGGTCGTTTGTTCATAAACG
CGGGGTTCGGTCCCAGGGCTGGCACTCTGTCGATACCCCACCGAGACCCCATTGGGGCCAATACGCCCGC
GTTTCTTCCTTTTCCCCACCCCACCCCCCAAGTTCGGGTGAAGGCCCAGGGCTCGCAGCCAACGTCGGGG
CGGCAAGCCCTGCCATAGCCACGGGCCCCGTGGGTTAGGGACGGGGTCCCCCATGCAAGCTTTTGTTCCC
TTTAGTGAGGGTTAATTTCGAGCTTGGCGTAATCATGGTCATAGCTGTTTCCTGTGTGAAATTGTTATCC
GCTCACAATTCCACACAACATACGAGCCGGAAGCATAAAGTGTAAAGCCTGGGGTGCCTAATGAGTGAGC
TAACTCACATTAATTGCGTTGCGCTCACTGCCCGCTTTCCAGTCGGGAAACCTGTCGTGCCAGCTGCATT
AATGAATCGGCCAACGCGCGGGGAGAGGCGGTTTGCGTATTGGGCGCTCTTCCGCTTCCTCGCTCACTGA
CTCGCTGCGCTCGGTCGTTCGGCTGCGGCGAGCGGTATCAGCTCACTCAAAGGCGGTAATACGGTTATCC
ACAGAATCAGGGGATAACGCAGGAAAGAACATGTGAGCAAAAGGCCAGCAAAAGGCCAGGAACCGTAAAA
AGGCCGCGTTGCTGGCGTTTTTCCATAGGCTCCGCCCCCCTGACGAGCATCACAAAAATCGACGCTCAAG
TCAGAGGTGGCGAAACCCGACAGGACTATAAAGATACCAGGCGTTTCCCCCTGGAAGCTCCCTCGTGCGC
TCTCCTGTTCCGACCCTGCCGCTTACCGGATACCTGTCCGCCTTTCTCCCTTCGGGAAGCGTGGCGCTTT
CTCATAGCTCACGCTGTAGGTATCTCAGTTCGGTGTAGGTCGTTCGCTCCAAGCTGGGCTGTGTGCACGA
ACCCCCCGTTCAGCCCGACCGCTGCGCCTTATCCGGTAACTATCGTCTTGAGTCCAACCCGGTAAGACAC
GACTTATCGCCACTGGCAGCAGCCACTGGTAACAGGATTAGCAGAGCGAGGTATGTAGGCGGTGCTACAG
AGTTCTTGAAGTGGTGGCCTAACTACGGCTACACTAGAAGAACAGTATTTGGTATCTGCGCTCTGCTGAA
GCCAGTTACCTTCGGAAAAAGAGTTGGTAGCTCTTGATCCGGCAAACAAACCACCGCTGGTAGCGGTGGT
TTTTTTGTTTGCAAGCAGCAGATTACGCGCAGAAAAAAAGGATCTCAAGAAGATCCTTTGATCTTTTCTA
CGGGGTCTGACGCTCAGTGGAACGAAAACTCACGTTAAGGGATTTTGGTCATGAGATTATCAAAAAGGAT
CTTCACCTAGATCCTTTTAAATTAAAAATGAAGTTTTAAATCAATCTAAAGTATATATGAGTAAACTTGG
TCTGACAGTTACCAATGCTTAATCAGTGAGGCACCTATCTCAGCGATCTGTCTATTTCGTTCATCCATAG
TTGCCTGACTCCCCGTCGTGTAGATAACTACGATACGGGAGGGCTTACCATCTGGCCCCAGTGCTGCAAT
GATACCGCGAGACCCACGCTCACCGGCTCCAGATTTATCAGCAATAAACCAGCCAGCCGGAAGGGCCGAG
CGCAGAAGTGGTCCTGCAACTTTATCCGCCTCCATCCAGTCTATTAATTGTTGCCGGGAAGCTAGAGTAA
GTAGTTCGCCAGTTAATAGTTTGCGCAACGTTGTTGCCATTGCTACAGGCATCGTGGTGTCACGCTCGTC
GTTTGGTATGGCTTCATTCAGCTCCGGTTCCCAACGATCAAGGCGAGTTACATGATCCCCCATGTTGTGC
AAAAAAGCGGTTAGCTCCTTCGGTCCTCCGATCGTTGTCAGAAGTAAGTTGGCCGCAGTGTTATCACTCA
TGGTTATGGCAGCACTGCATAATTCTCTTACTGTCATGCCATCCGTAAGATGCTTTTCTGTGACTGGTGA
GTACTCAACCAAGTCATTCTGAGAATAGTGTATGCGGCGACCGAGTTGCTCTTGCCCGGCGTCAATACGG
GATAATACCGCGCCACATAGCAGAACTTTAAAAGTGCTCATCATTGGAAAACGTTCTTCGGGGCGAAAAC
TCTCAAGGATCTTACCGCTGTTGAGATCCAGTTCGATGTAACCCACTCGTGCACCCAACTGATCTTCAGC
ATCTTTTACTTTCACCAGCGTTTCTGGGTGAGCAAAAACAGGAAGGCAAAATGCCGCAAAAAAGGGAATA
AGGGCGACACGGAAATGTTGAATACTCATACTCTTCCTTTTTCAATATTATTGAAGCATTTATCAGGGTT
ATTGTCTCATGAGCGGATACATATTTGAATGTATTTAGAAAAATAAACAAATAGGGGTTCCGCGCACATT
TCCCCGAAAAGTGCCACCTGACGTCTAAGAAACCATTATTATCATGACATTAACCTATAAAAATAGGCGT
ATCACGAGGCCCTTTCG
